Addgene plasmid #199789: TT MS-Sensor
Purpose: Synthetic gene circuit
Depositing lab: Timothy Lu. Depositing organization: Massachusetts Institute of Technology. Publication: Sub-1.4 cm(3) capsule for detecting labile inflammatory biomarkers in situ. Inda-Webb ME, Jimenez M, Liu Q, Phan NV, Ahn J, Steiger C, Wentworth A, Riaz A, Zirtiloglu T, Wong K, Ishida K, Fabian N, Jenkins J, Kuosmanen J, Madani W, McNally R, Lai Y, Hayward A, Mimee M, Nadeau P, Chandrakasan AP, Traverso G, Yazicigil RT, Lu TK. Nature. 2023 Aug;620(7973):386-392. doi: 10.1038/s41586-023-06369-x. Epub 2023 Jul 26. PubMed 37495692.
Backbone
  Vector backbone: pZS2
  Vector type: Synthetic Biology
Growth in bacteria
  Bacterial resistance: Ampicillin, 100 μg/mL
  Growth temperature: 37°C
  Growth strain: DH5alpha
  Copy number: Unknown
Gene/Insert
  Gene/Insert name: TT MS-Sensor
  Species: Synthetic
  Cloning method: Gibson Cloning
Terms and licenses: Academic/Nonprofit Terms; Industry Terms: Not Available to Industry
Depositor comments: TT sensor validated in murine and swine models. Please visit https://doi.org/10.1101/2022.02.16.480562 for bioRxiv preprint.
How to cite: TT MS-Sensor was a gift from Timothy Lu (Addgene plasmid # 199789 ; http://n2t.net/addgene:199789 ; RRID:Addgene_199789)
