[The description below was written by a language model from this plasmid's Addgene catalogue record and pLannotate feature annotations shown in this document.]
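Description:
TT MS-Sensor is a bacterial synthetic gene circuit plasmid of about 7.9 kb, built by Gibson assembly on the pZS2 backbone and deposited as a synthetic biology vector. It replicates from the pSC101 origin together with the Rep101 (RepA) protein that this origin requires. This system is generally low-copy, although the catalogue lists the copy number as unknown. Selection is by ampicillin through a β-lactamase gene under its own promoter, followed by a lambda t0 terminator. The plasmid is propagated in E. coli DH5alpha.

The annotated payload is only partly resolved. A complete oxyR coding sequence, which encodes the E. coli hydrogen peroxide-responsive transcriptional regulator, is followed by an rrnB T1 terminator. A fragment of the constitutive J23119 promoter lies upstream of an unannotated stretch that ends in rrnB T1 and T7Te terminators. A further long unannotated region ends with short matches to an ssrA (LVA) degradation tag and to a GFP-derived sequence (called as ecliptic pHluorin), followed by another rrnB T1 terminator. A small sspB-like fragment spans the sequence origin. These short hits may reflect tags or linker-like sequences rather than intact genes. The automated annotation identifies neither the sensing components specific to the "TT" analyte nor the output gene, and the record does not define "TT" or "MS".

The associated publication describes an ingestible capsule that uses engineered bacteria to detect labile inflammatory biomarkers in the gut. The depositor notes that the TT sensor was validated in murine and swine models, which is consistent with use as a whole-cell biosensor circuit for in situ detection.
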