Features (pLannotate 1.2.2; 14 found; start..end, strand, type, name):
    172..1086    +  CDS            oxyR: OXYR_ECOLI - Also known as momR, mor. Experimental evidence at protein level: Swiss-Prot protein existence level 1. Hydrogen peroxide sensor. Activates the expression of a regulon of hydrogen peroxide-inducible genes such as katG, gor, ahpC, ahpF, oxyS (a regulatory RNA), dps, fur and grxA. OxyR expression is negatively autoregulated by binding to a 43 bp region upstream of its own coding sequence. OxyR is inactivated by reduction of its essential disulfide bond by the product of GrxA, itself positively regulated by OxyR. Has also a positive regulatory effect on the production of surface prote
   1125..1211    +  terminator     rrnB T1 terminator: Escherichia coli rrnB; transcription terminator T1 from the E. coli rrnB gene
   1756..2706    -  CDS            Rep101: RepA protein needed for replication with the pSC101 origin; rep101
   2754..2976    -  rep_origin     pSC101 ori: low-copy replication origin that requires the Rep101 protein
   3474..3568    -  terminator     lambda t0 terminator: transcription terminator from phage lambda
   3598..4458    -  CDS            AmpR: β-lactamase; bla; confers resistance to ampicillin, carbenicillin, and related antibiotics
   4459..4562    -  promoter       AmpR promoter: bla
   5120..5139    +  promoter       J23119(SpeI) promoter (fragment): bacterial promoter (Registry of Standard Biological Parts BBa J23119) modified to end with an SpeI site
   5822..5893    +  terminator     rrnB T1 terminator: transcription terminator T1 from the E. coli rrnB gene
   5909..5936    +  terminator     T7Te terminator: phage T7 early transcription terminator
   7672..7692    +  CDS            ssrA tag (LVA) (fragment): C-terminal peptide that mediates degradation in bacteria through the ClpXP and ClpAP proteases (McGinness et al., 2006) mutant LVA variant that confers accelerated degradation under some conditions (Andersen et al., 1998)
   7705..7734    +  CDS            ecliptic pHluorin (fragment): pH-sensitive mutant of green fluorescent protein (Miesenböck et al., 1998) responds to a drop in pH with a gradual loss (eclipsing) of excitation at 475 nm, accompanied by a reduction of excitation at 395 nm
   7770..7856    +  terminator     rrnB T1 terminator: Escherichia coli rrnB; transcription terminator T1 from the E. coli rrnB gene
   7865..62      +  CDS            sspB (fragment) (across the origin): SSPB_ECOLI - Experimental evidence at protein level: Swiss-Prot protein existence level 1. Also stimulates degradation of the N-terminus of RseA (residues 1-108, alone or in complex with sigma-E) by ClpX-ClpP in a non-ssrA-mediated fashion. From Escherichia coli (strain K12).
>Addgene plasmid #199789 | TT MS-Sensor | addgene full sequence | sequence record 391272 | Addgene NGS Result
CACAGCTAACACCACGTCGTCCCTATCTGCTGCCCTAGGTCTATGAGTGGTTGCTGGATAACTTTACGGG
CATGCATAAGGCTCGTATAATATATTCAGGGAGACCACAACGGTTTCCCTCTACAAATAATTTTGTTTAA
CTTTGAATTCTTCACACAGGAAACCGGTACCATGAATATTCGTGATCTTGAGTACCTGGTGGCATTGGCT
GAACACCGCCATTTTCGGCGTGCGGCAGATTCCTGCCACGTTAGCCAGCCGACGCTTAGCGGGCAAATTC
GTAAGCTGGAAGATGAGCTGGGCGTGATGTTGCTGGAGCGGACCAGCCGTAAAGTGTTGTTCACCCAGGC
GGGAATGCTGCTGGTGGATCAGGCGCGTACCGTGCTGCGTGAGGTGAAAGTCCTTAAAGAGATGGCAAGC
CAGCAGGGCGAGACGATGTCCGGACCGCTGCACATTGGTTTGATTCCCACAGTTGGACCGTACCTGCTAC
CGCATATTATCCCTATGCTGCACCAGACCTTTCCAAAGCTGGAAATGTATCTGCATGAAGCACAGACCCA
CCAGTTACTGGCGCAACTGGACAGCGGCAAACTCGATTGCGTGATCCTCGCGCTGGTGAAAGAGAGCGAA
GCATTCATTGAAGTGCCGTTGTTTGATGAGCCAATGTTGCTGGCTATCTATGAAGATCACCCGTGGGCGA
ACCGCGAATGCGTACCGATGGCCGATCTGGCAGGGGAAAAACTGCTGATGCTGGAAGATGGTCACTGTTT
GCGCGATCAGGCAATGGGTTTCTGTTTTGAAGCCGGGGCGGATGAAGATACACACTTCCGCGCGACCAGC
CTGGAAACTCTGCGCAACATGGTGGCGGCAGGTAGCGGGATCACTTTACTGCCAGCGCTGGCTGTGCCGC
CGGAGCGCAAACGCGATGGGGTTGTTTATCTGCCGTGCATTAAGCCGGAACCACGCCGCACTATTGGCCT
GGTTTATCGTCCTGGCTCACCGCTGCGCAGCCGCTATGAGCAGCTGGCAGAGGCCATCCGCGCAAGAATG
GATGGCCATTTCGATAAAGTTTTAAAACAGGCGGTTTAACCCGGGGGATCCCATGGTACGCGTGCTAGAG
GCATCAAATAAAACGAAAGGCTCAGTCGAAAGACTGGGCCTTTCGTTTTATCTGTTGTTTGTCGGTGAAC
GCTCTCCTGAGTAGGACAAATCCGCCGCCCTAGACCTAGGGCCTAGGGTACGGGTTTTGCTGCCCGCAAA
CGGGCTGTTCTGGTGTTGCTAGTTTGTTATCAGAATCGCAGATCCGGCTTCAGCCGGTTTGCCGGCTGAA
AGCGCTATTTCTTCCAGAATTGCCATGATTTTTTCCCCACGGGAGGCGTCACTGGCTCCCGTGTTGTCGG
CAGCTTTGATTCGATAAGCAGCATCGCCTGTTTCAGGCTGTCTATGTGTGACTGTTGAGCTGTAACAAGT
TGTCTCAGGTGTTCAATTTCATGTTCTAGTTGCTTTGTTTTACTGGTTTCACCTGTTCTATTAGGTGTTA
CATGCTGTTCATCTGTTACATTGTCGATCTGTTCATGGTGAACAGCTTTGAATGCACCAAAAACTCGTAA
AAGCTCTGATGTATCTATCTTTTTTACACCGTTTTCATCTGTGCATATGGACAGTTTTCCCTTTGATATG
TAACGGTGAACAGTTGTTCTACTTTTGTTTGTTAGTCTTGATGCTTCACTGATAGATACAAGAGCCATAA
GAACCTCAGATCCTTCCGTATTTAGCCAGTATGTTCTCTAGTGTGGTTCGTTGTTTTTGCGTGAGCCATG
AGAACGAACCATTGAGATCATACTTACTTTGCATGTCACTCAAAAATTTTGCCTCAAAACTGGTGAGCTG
AATTTTTGCAGTTAAAGCATCGTGTAGTGTTTTTCTTAGTCCGTTATGTAGGTAGGAATCTGATGTAATG
GTTGTTGGTATTTTGTCACCATTCATTTTTATCTGGTTGTTCTCAAGTTCGGTTACGAGATCCATTTGTC
TATCTAGTTCAACTTGGAAAATCAACGTATCAGTCGGGCGGCCTCGCTTATCAACCACCAATTTCATATT
GCTGTAAGTGTTTAAATCTTTACTTATTGGTTTCAAAACCCATTGGTTAAGCCTTTTAAACTCATGGTAG
TTATTTTCAAGCATTAACATGAACTTAAATTCATCAAGGCTAATCTCTATATTTGCCTTGTGAGTTTTCT
TTTGTGTTAGTTCTTTTAATAACCACTCATAAATCCTCATAGAGTATTTGTTTTCAAAAGACTTAACATG
TTCCAGATTATATTTTATGAATTTTTTTAACTGGAAAAGATAAGGCAATATCTCTTCACTAAAAACTAAT
TCTAATTTTTCGCTTGAGAACTTGGCATAGTTTGTCCACTGGAAAATCTCAAAGCCTTTAACCAAAGGAT
TCCTGATTTCCACAGTTCTCGTCATCAGCTCTCTGGTTGCTTTAGCTAATACACCATAAGCATTTTCCCT
ACTGATGTTCATCATCTGAGCGTATTGGTTATAAGTGAACGATACCGTCCGTTCTTTCCTTGTAGGGTTT
TCAATCGTGGGGTTGAGTAGTGCCACACAGCATAAAATTAGCTTGGTTTCATGCTCCGTTAAGTCATAGC
GACTAATCGCTAGTTCATTTGCTTTGAAAACAACTAATTCAGACATACATCTCAATTGGTCTAGGTGATT
TTAATCACTATACCAATTGAGATGGGCTAGTCAATGATAATTACTAGTCCTTTTCCTTTGAGTTGTGGGT
ATCTGTAAATTCTGCTAGACCTTTGCTGGAAAACTTGTAAATTCTGCTAGACCCTCTGTAAATTCCGCTA
GACCTTTGTGTGTTTTTTTTGTTTATATTCAAGTGGTTATAATTTATAGAATAAAGAAAGAATAAAAAAA
GATAAAAAGAATAGATCCCAGCCCTGTGTATAACTCACTACTTTAGTCAGTTCCGCAGTATTACAAAAGG
ATGTCGCAAACGCTGTTTGCTCCTCTACAAAACAGACCTTAAAACCCTAAAGGCTTAAGTAGCACCCTCG
CAAGCTCGGGCAAATCGCTGAATATTCCTTTTGTCTCCGACCATCAGGCACCTGAGTCGCTGTCTTTTTC
GTGACATTCAGTTCGCTGCGCTCACGGCTCTGGCAGTGAATGGGGGTAAATGGCACTACAGGCGCCTTTT
ATGGATTCATGCAAGGAAACTACCCATAATACAAGAAAAGCCCGTCACGGGCTTCTCAGGGCGTTTTATG
GCGGGTCTGCTATGTGGTGCTATCTGACTTTTTGCTGTTCAGCAGTTCCTGCCCTCTGATTTTCCAGTCT
GACCACTTCGGATTATCCCGTGACAGGTCATTCAGACTGGCTAATGCACCCAGTAAGGCAGCGGTATCAT
CAACAGGCTTACCCGTCTTACTGTCCCTAGTACTAGTGCTTGGATTCTCACCAATAAAAAACGCCCGGCG
GCAACCGAGCGTTCTGAACAAATCCAGATGGAGTTCTGAGGTCATTACTGGATCTATCAACAGGAGTCCA
AGCGAGCTCGTAAACTTGGTCTGACAGTTACCAATGCTTAATCAGTGAGGCACCTATCTCAGCGATCTGT
CTATTTCGTTCATCCATAGTTGCCTGACTCCCCGTCGTGTAGATAACTACGATACGGGAGGGCTTACCAT
CTGGCCCCAGTGCTGCAATGATACCGCGAGACCCACGCTCACCGGCTCCAGATTTATCAGCAATAAACCA
GCCAGCCGGAAGGGCCGAGCGCAGAAGTGGTCCTGCAACTTTATCCGCCTCCATCCAGTCTATTAATTGT
TGCCGGGAAGCTAGAGTAAGTAGTTCGCCAGTTAATAGTTTGCGCAACGTTGTTGCCATTGCTACAGGCA
TCGTGGTGTCACGCTCGTCGTTTGGTATGGCTTCATTCAGCTCCGGTTCCCAACGATCAAGGCGAGTTAC
ATGATCCCCCATGTTGTGCAAAAAAGCGGTTAGCTCCTTCGGTCCTCCGATCGTTGTCAGAAGTAAGTTG
GCCGCAGTGTTATCACTCATGGTTATGGCAGCACTGCATAATTCTCTTACTGTCATGCCATCCGTAAGAT
GCTTTTCTGTGACTGGTGAGTACTCAACCAAGTCATTCTGAGAATAGTGTATGCGGCGACCGAGTTGCTC
TTGCCCGGCGTCAATACGGGATAATACCGCGCCACATAGCAGAACTTTAAAAGTGCTCATCATTGGAAAA
CGTTCTTCGGGGCGAAAACTCTCAAGGATCTTACCGCTGTTGAGATCCAGTTCGATGTAACCCACTCGTG
CACCCAACTGATCTTCAGCATCTTTTACTTTCACCAGCGTTTCTGGGTGAGCAAAAACAGGAAGGCAAAA
TGCCGCAAAAAAGGGAATAAGGGCGACACGGAAATGTTGAATACTCATACTCTTCCTTTTCAATATTATT
GAAGCATTTATCAGGGTTATTGTCTCATGAGCGGATACATATTTGAATGTATTTAGAAAAATAAACAAAT
AGGGGTTCCGCGCACATTTCCCCGAAAAGTGCCACCTGACGTCTGTGGCTTTTATGAAAATCACACAGTG
ATCACAAATTTTAAACAGAGCACAAAATGCTGCCTCGAAATGAGGGCGGGAAAATAAGGTTATCAGCCTT
GTTTTCTCCCTCATTACTTGAAGGATATGAAGCTAAAACCCTTTTTTATAAAGCATTTGTCCGAATTCGG
ACATAATCAAAAAAGCTTAATTAAGATCAATTTGATCTACATCTCTTTAACCAACAATATGTAAGATCTC
AACTACGGAAAAACTCATCTTTGCCTCACTGTCAATTTGACTATAGATATTGTCATATCGACCATTTGAT
TGATAGTCATTTTGACTACTCATTAATGGGCATAATTTTATTTATAGAGTAAAAACAATCAGATAAAAAA
CTGGCACGCAATCTGCAATTAGCAAGACATCTTTTTAGAACACGCTAAAGAGGAGAAAGGTACCATGACG
GAAAAACTCATCTTTGCCTCACTGTCAATTTGACTATAATAGGCGTATCACGAGGCCCTTTCGTCTTCAC
CTCGAGTTTACAGCTAGCTCAGTCCTAGGGACTGTGCTAGCACCAAATATAGAGAATCACAAGGATCTAT
TCAATGAGCCTGGCGCTGCCGGTGTACCTGATTGACGACGATGACTCCGTTCGCCGTTCCCTGCGTTTCA
TGCTGGAAAGCTACGGCCTGAAAATCACTGACTTCGATTCTGCTGAAGCGTTCTTCACCGCGGTAGACCT
GACCCTGCCGGGTTGCGCACTGGTGGACGTACGTATGCCGGGCCTGAGCGGCCCACAGCTGCACCTGGAA
CTGGTGTCTAAGAACAGCCCGCTGGCCGTGATCTATCTGACCGGTCACGGCGACGTTCCGATGGCGGTTG
AAGCGCTGAAACTGGGTGCGGTAGATTTCTTTCAGAAACCTGCAGACGGCGCTAAACTGGCTGAAGCTGT
GGTCAAAGCCCTGGAACACGCGAAAACCCACTACCAAGACAACCAGTACCTGGAAACCTATCAGGCTCTG
ACCCCACGTGAGCGCGAAATCCTGAACCTGATTGCGCAAGGTCTGAAAAACCAGGAAATCGCGGACAACC
TGTGCATTGCGATGCGCACCGTAGAAATCCACCGTGCGAACCTGATGAAAGGTATGCAGGTGGGCAGCCT
GGCAGAGATGATGCTGATTTACTCTCGTATCGCGGAGCGTCTGCGCCTGGAAGATAACCGTTAATAATCT
AGACCAGGCATCAAATAAAACGAAAGGCTCAGTCGAAAGACTGGGCCTTTCGTTTTATCTGTTGTTTGTC
GGTGAACGCTCTCTACTAGAGTCACACTGGCTCACCTTCGGGTGGGCCTTTCTGCGTTTATAGTAAATCA
CTGCATAATTCGTGTCGCTCAAGGCGCACTCCCGTTCTGGATAATGTTTTTTGCGCCGACATCATAACGG
TTCTGGCAAATATTCTGAAATGAGCTGGTTAGCTAGTCAATATTTGTTGCGCTAGATCAAATCCACGCCT
GATATGTGGAAAACCACTATAGTTATGCCGCCTCGCCTTTTACAGAATGCCTGTAAAGAGGAGAAAGGTA
CCATGAGAGCCCTGGTAGTCATCCGCCTGTCCCGCGTCACCGATGCTACGACTTCACCGGAGCGTCAGCT
GGAGTCTTGCCAGCAGCTCTGCGCCCAGCGCGGCTGGGACGTCGTCGGGGTAGCGGAGGATCTGGACGTC
TCCGGGGCGGTCGATCCGTTCGACCGGAAGCGCAGACCGAACCTGGCCCGGTGGCTAGCGTTCGAGGAGC
AACCGTTCGACGTGATCGTGGCGTACCGGGTAGACCGGTTGACCCGATCGATCCGGCATCTGCAGCAGCT
GGTCCACTGGGCCGAGGACCACAAGAAGCTGGTCGTCTCCGCGACCGAAGCGCACTTCGATACGACGACG
CCGTTTGCGGCGGTCGTCATCGCGCTTATGGGAACGGTGGCGCAGATGGAATTAGAAGCGATCAAAGAGC
GGAACCGTTCGGCTGCGCATTTCAATATCCGCGCCGGGAAATACCGAGGATCCCTGCCGCCGTGGGGATA
CCTGCCTACGCGCGTGGACGGGGAGTGGCGGCTGGTGCCGGACCCTGTGCAGCGAGAGCGCATCCTCGAG
GTGTATCACCGCGTCGTCGACAACCACGAGCCGCTGCACCTGGTGGCCCACGACCTGAACCGGCGTGGTG
TCCTGTCGCCGAAGGACTACTTCGCGCAGCTGCAAGGCCGCGAGCCGCAGGGCCGGGAGTGGTCGGCTAC
CGCGCTGAAGCGATCGATGATCTCCGAGGCGATGCTCGGGTACGCGACTCTGAACGGTAAGACCGTCCGA
GACGACGACGGAGCCCCGCTGGTGCGGGCTGAGCCGATCCTGACCCGTGAGCAGCTGGAGGCGCTGCGCG
CCGAGCTCGTGAAGACCTCCCGGGCGAAGCCCGCGGTGTCTACCCCGTCGCTGCTGCTGCGGGTGTTGTT
CTGTGCGGTGTGCGGGGAGCCCGCGTACAAGTTCGCCGGGGGAGGACGTAAGCACCCGCGCTACCGCTGC
CGCTCGATGGGGTTCCCGAAGCACTGCGGGAACGGCACGGTGGCGATGGCCGAGTGGGACGCGTTCTGCG
AGGAGCAGGTGCTGGATCTGCTCGGGGACGCGGAGCGTCTGGAGAAAGTCTGGGTAGCCGGCTCGGACTC
CGCGGTCGAACTCGCGGAGGTGAACGCGGAGCTGGTGGACCTGACGTCGCTGATCGGCTCCCCGGCCTAC
CGGGCCGGCTCTCCGCAGCGAGAAGCACTGGATGCCCGTATTGCGGCGCTGGCCGCGCGGCAAGAGGAGC
TGGAGGGTCTAGAGGCTCGCCCGTCTGGCTGGGAGTGGCGCGAGACCGGGCAGCGGTTCGGGGACTGGTG
GCGGGAGCAGGACACCGCGGCAAAGAACACCTGGCTTCGGTCGATGAACGTTCGGCTGACGTTCGACGTC
CGCGGCGGGCTGACTCGCACGATCGACTTCGGGGATCTGCAGGAGTACGAGCAGCATCTCAGGCTCGGCA
GCGTGGTCGAACGGCTACACACCGGGATGTCGAGGCCTGCAGCAAACGACGAAAACTACGCTGCAGCAGT
TTAGACACATGGCATGGATGAACTATACAAATAACCCGGGGGATCCCATGGTACGCGTGCTAGAGGCATC
AAATAAAACGAAAGGCTCAGTCGAAAGACTGGGCCTTTCGTTTTATCTGTTGTTTGTCGGTGAACGCTCT
CCTGAGTAGGACAAATCCGCCGCCCTAGACCTAG
